>Addgene plasmid #153949 | pPB CAG SMARCA4 T910M-IRES-EGFP | depositor full sequence | sequence record 297686 | pPB CAG SMARCA4 T910M-IRES-EGFP sequence 12451 bps
GGAAATTGTAAACGTTAATATTTTGTTAAAATTCGCGTTAAATTTTTGTTAAATCAGCTCATTTTTTAAC
CAATAGGCCGAAATCGGCAAAATCCCTTATAAATCAAAAGAATAGACCGAGATAGGGT
[37 nt withheld, positions 129-165]
AAAGAACGTGGACTCCAACGTCAAAGG
[49 nt withheld, positions 193-241]
T
[91 nt withheld, positions 243-333]
G
[124 nt withheld, positions 335-458]
CGCGCCATTCGCCATTCAGGCTGCGCAACTGTTGGGAAGGGCGATCGGTGCGGGCCTCTTCGCTATTACG
CCAGCTGGCGAAAGGGGGATGTGCTGCAAGGCGATTAAGTTGGGTAACGCCAGGGTTTTCCCAGTCACGA
CGTTGTAAAACGACGGCCAGTGAATTGTAATACGACTCACTATAGGGCGAATTGGAGCTCGGTATTCACG
ACAGCAGGCTGAATAATAAAAAAATTAGAAACTATTATTTAACCCTAGAAAGATAATCATATTGTGACGT
ACGTTAAAGATAATCATGCGTAAAATTGACGCATGTGTTTTATCGGTCTGTATATCGAGGTTTATTTATT
AATTTGAATAGATATTAAGTTTTATTATATTTACACTTACATACTAATAATAAATTCAACAAACAATTTA
TTTATGTTTATTTATTTATTAAAAAAAAACAAAAACTCAAAATTTCTTCTATAAAGTAACAAAACTTTTA
AACATTCTCTCTTTTACAAAAATAAACTTATTTTGTACTTTAAAAACAGTCATGTTGTATTATAAAATAA
GTAATTAGCTTAACCTATACATAATAGAAACAAATTATACTTATTAGTCAGTCAGAAACAACTTTGGCAC
ATATCAATATTATGCTCTCGTTAATCGCATAACTTCGTATAATGTATGCTATACGAAGTTATAATTCAGA
TCTTTCGGCGCGCCGGGTCGACATTGATTATTGACTAGTTATTAATAGTAATCAATTACGGGGTCATTAG
TTCATAGCCCATATATGGAGTTCCGCGTTACATAACTTACGGTAAATGGCCCGCCTGGCTGACCGCCCAA
CGACCCCCGCCCATTGACGTCAATAATGACGTATGTTCCCATAGTAACGCCAATAGGGACTTTCCATTGA
CGTCAATGGGTGGAGTATTTACGGTAAACTGCCCACTTGGCAGTACATCAAGTGTATCATATGCCAAGTA
CGCCCCCTATTGACGTCAATGACGGTAAATGGCCCGCCTGGCATTATGCCCAGTACATGACCTTATGGGA
CTTTCCTACTTGGCAGTACATCTACGTATTAGTCATCGCTATTACCATGGTCGAGGTGAGCCCCACGTTC
TGCTTCACTCTCCCCATCTCCCCCCCCTCCCCACCCCCAATTTTGTATTTATTTATTTTTTAATTATTTT
GTGCAGCGATGGGGGCGGGGGGGGGGGGGGGGCGCGCGCCAGGCGGGGCGGGGCGGGGCGAGGGGCGGGG
CGGGGCGAGGCGGAGAGGTGCGGCGGCAGCCAATCAGAGCGGCGCGCTCCGAAAGTTTCCTTTTATGGCG
AGGCGGCGGCGGCGGCGGCCCTATAAAAAGCGAAGCGCGCGGCGGGCGGGAGTCGCTGCGTTGCCTTCGC
CCCGTGCCCCGCTCCGCGCCGCCTCGCGCCGCCCGCCCCGGCTCTGACTGACCGCGTTACTCCCACAGGT
GAGCGGGCGGGACGGCCCTTCTCCTCCGGGCTGTAATTAGCGCTTGGTTTAATGACGGCTCGTTTCTTTT
CTGTGGCTGCGTGAAAGCCTTAAAGGGCTCCGGGAGGGCCCTTTGTGCGGGGGGGAGCGGCTCGGGGGGT
GCGTGCGTGTGTGTGTGCGTGGGGAGCGCCGCGTGCGGCCCGCGCTGCCCGGCGGCTGTGAGCGCTGCGG
GCGCGGCGCGGGGCTTTGTGCGCTCCGCGTGTGCGCGAGGGGAGCGCGGCCGGGGGCGGTGCCCCGCGGT
GCGGGGGGGCTGCGAGGGGAACAAAGGCTGCGTGCGGGGTGTGTGCGTGGGGGGGTGAGCAGGGGGTGTG
GGCGCGGCGGTCGGGCTGTAACCCCCCCCTGCACCCCCCTCCCCGAGTTGCTGAGCACGGCCCGGCTTCG
GGTGCGGGGCTCCGTACGGGGCGTGGCGCGGGGCTCGCCGTGCCGGGCGGGGGGTGGCGGCAGGTGGGGG
TGCCGGGCGGGGCGGGGCCGCCTCGGGCCGGGGAGGGCTCGGGGGAGGGGCGCGGCGGCCCCCGGAGCGC
CGGCGGCTGTCGAGGCGCGGCGAGCCGCAGCCATTGCCTTTTATGGTAATCGTGCGAGAGGGCGCAGGGA
CTTCCTTTGTCCCAAATCTGTGCGGAGCCGAAATCTGGGAGGCGCCGCCGCACCCCCTCTAGCGGGCGCG
GGGCGAAGCGGTGCGGCGCCGGCAGGAAGGAAATGGGCGGGGAGGGCCTTCGTGCGTCGCCGCGCCGCCG
TCCCCTTCTCCCTCTCCAGCCTCGGGGCTGTCCGCGGGGGGACGGCTGCCTTCGGGGGGGACGGGGCAGG
GCGGGGTTCGGCTTCTGGCGTGTGACCGGCGGCTCTAGAGCCTCTGCTAACCATGTTCATGCCTTCTTCT
TTTTCCTACAGCTCCTGGGCAACGTGCTGGTTATTGTGCTGTCTCATCATTTTGGCAAAGAATTGCATGT
CCACTCCAGACCCACCCCTGGGCGGAACTCCTCGGCCAGGTCCTTCCCCGGGCCCTGGCCCTTCCCCTGG
AGCCATGCTGGGCCCTAGCCCGGGTCCCTCGCCGGGCTCCGCCCACAGCATGATGGGGCCCAGCCCAGGG
CCGCCCTCAGCAGGACACCCCATCCCCACCCAGGGGCCTGGAGGGTACCCTCAGGACAACATGCACCAGA
TGCACAAGCCCATGGAGTCCATGCATGAGAAGGGCATGTCGGACGACCCGCGCTACAACCAGATGAAAGG
AATGGGGATGCGGTCAGGGGGCCATGCTGGGATGGGGCCCCCGCCCAGCCCCATGGACCAGCACTCCCAA
GGTTACCCCTCGCCCCTGGGTGGCTCTGAGCATGCCTCTAGTCCAGTTCCAGCCAGTGGCCCGTCTTCGG
GGCCCCAGATGTCTTCCGGGCCAGGAGGTGCCCCGCTGGATGGTGCTGACCCCCAGGCCTTGGGGCAGCA
GAACCGGGGCCCAACCCCATTTAACCAGAACCAGCTGCACCAGCTCAGAGCTCAGATCATGGCCTACAAG
ATGCTGGCCAGGGGGCAGCCCCTCCCCGACCACCTGCAGATGGCGGTGCAGGGCAAGCGGCCGATGCCCG
GGATGCAGCAGCAGATGCCAACGCTACCTCCACCCTCGGTGTCCGCAACAGGACCCGGCCCTGGCCCTGG
CCCTGGCCCCGGCCCGGGTCCCGGCCCGGCACCTCCAAATTACAGCAGGCCTCATGGTATGGGAGGGCCC
AACATGCCTCCCCCAGGACCCTCGGGCGTGCCCCCCGGGATGCCAGGCCAGCCTCCTGGAGGGCCTCCCA
AGCCCTGGCCTGAAGGACCCATGGCGAATGCTGCTGCCCCCACGAGCACCCCTCAGAAGCTGATTCCCCC
GCAGCCAACGGGCCGCCCTTCCCCCGCGCCCCCTGCCGTCCCACCCGCCGCCTCGCCCGTGATGCCACCG
CAGACCCAGTCCCCCGGGCAGCCGGCCCAGCCCGCGCCCATGGTGCCACTGCACCAGAAGCAGAGCCGCA
TCACCCCCATCCAGAAGCCGCGGGGCCTCGACCCTGTGGAGATCCTGCAGGAGCGCGAGTACAGGCTGCA
GGCTCGCATCGCACACCGAATTCAGGAACTTGAAAACCTTCCCGGGTCCCTGGCCGGGGATTTGCGAACC
AAAGCGACCATTGAGCTCAAGGCCCTCAGGCTGCTGAACTTCCAGAGGCAGCTGCGCCAGGAGGTGGTGG
TGTGCATGCGGAGGGACACAGCGCTGGAGACAGCCCTCAATGCTAAGGCCTACAAGCGCAGCAAGCGCCA
GTCCCTGCGCGAGGCCCGCATCACTGAGAAGCTGGAGAAGCAGCAGAAGATCGAGCAGGAGCGCAAGCGC
CGGCAGAAGCACCAGGAATACCTCAATAGCATTCTCCAGCATGCCAAGGATTTCAAGGAATATCACAGAT
CCGTCACAGGCAAAATCCAGAAGCTGACCAAGGCAGTGGCCACGTACCATGCCAACACGGAGCGGGAGCA
GAAGAAAGAGAACGAGCGGATCGAGAAGGAGCGCATGCGGAGGCTCATGGCTGAAGATGAGGAGGGGTAC
CGCAAGCTCATCGACCAGAAGAAGGACAAGCGCCTGGCCTACCTCTTGCAGCAGACAGACGAGTACGTGG
CTAACCTCACGGAGCTGGTGCGGCAGCACAAGGCTGCCCAGGTCGCCAAGGAGAAAAAGAAGAAAAAGAA
AAAGAAGAAGGCAGAAAATGCAGAAGGACAGACGCCTGCCATTGGGCCGGATGGCGAGCCTCTGGACGAG
ACCAGCCAGATGAGCGACCTCCCGGTGAAGGTGATCCACGTGGAGAGTGGGAAGATCCTCACAGGCACAG
ATGCCCCCAAAGCCGGGCAGCTGGAGGCCTGGCTCGAGATGAACCCGGGGTATGAAGTAGCTCCGAGGTC
TGATAGTGAAGAAAGTGGCTCAGAAGAAGAGGAAGAGGAGGAGGAGGAAGAGCAGCCGCAGGCAGCACAG
CCTCCCACCCTGCCCGTGGAGGAGAAGAAGAAGATTCCAGATCCAGACAGCGATGACGTCTCTGAGGTGG
ACGCGCGGCACATCATTGAGAATGCCAAGCAAGATGTCGATGATGAATATGGCGTGTCCCAGGCCCTTGC
ACGTGGCCTGCAGTCCTACTATGCCGTGGCCCATGCTGTCACTGAGAGAGTGGACAAGCAGTCAGCGCTT
ATGGTCAATGGTGTCCTCAAACAGTACCAGATCAAAGGTTTGGAGTGGCTGGTGTCCCTGTACAACAACA
ACCTGAACGGCATCCTGGCCGACGAGATGGGCCTGGGGAAGACCATCCAGACCATCGCGCTCATCACGTA
CCTCATGGAGCACAAACGCATCAATGGGCCCTTCCTCATCATCGTGCCTCTCTCAACGCTGTCCAACTGG
GCGTACGAGTTTGACAAGTGGGCCCCCTCCGTGGTGAAGGTGTCTTACAAGGGATCCCCAGCAGCAAGAC
GGGCCTTTGTCCCCCAGCTCCGGAGTGGGAAGTTCAACGTCTTGCTGACGACGTACGAGTACATCATCAA
AGACAAGCACATCCTCGCCAAGATCCGTTGGAAGTACATGATTGTGGACGAAGGTCACCGCATGAAGAAC
CACCACTGCAAGCTGACGCAGGTGCTCAACACGCACTATGTGGCACCCCGCCGCCTGCTGCTGATGGGCA
CACCGCTGCAGAACAAGCTTCCCGAGCTCTGGGCGCTGCTCAACTTCCTGCTGCCCACCATCTTCAAGAG
CTGCAGCACCTTCGAGCAGTGGTTTAACGCACCCTTTGCCATGACCGGGGAAAAGGTGGACCTGAATGAG
GAGGAAACCATTCTCATCATCCGGCGTCTCCACAAAGTGCTGCGGCCCTTCTTGCTCCGACGACTCAAGA
AGGAAGTCGAGGCCCAGTTGCCCGAAAAGGTGGAGTACGTCATCAAGTGCGACATGTCTGCGCTGCAGCG
AGTGCTCTACCGCCACATGCAGGCCAAGGGCGTGCTGCTGACTGATGGCTCCGAGAAGGACAAGAAGGGC
AAAGGCGGCACCAAGACCCTGATGAACACCATCATGCAGCTGCGGAAGATCTGCAACCACCCCTACATGT
TCCAGCACATCGAGGAGTCCTTTTCCGAGCACTTGGGGTTCACTGGCGGCATTGTCCAAGGGCTGGACCT
GTACCGAGCCTCGGGTAAATTTGAGCTTCTTGATAGAATTCTTCCCAAACTCCGAGCAACCAACCACAAA
GTGCTGCTGTTCTGCCAAATGACCTCCCTCATGACCATCATGGAAGATTACTTTGCGTATCGCGGCTTTA
AATACCTCAGGCTTGATGGAACCACGAAGGCGGAGGACCGGGGCATGCTGCTGAAAACCTTCAACGAGCC
CGGCTCTGAGTACTTCATCTTCCTGCTCAGCACCCGGGCTGGGGGGCTCGGCCTGAACCTCCAGTCGGCA
GACACTGTGATCATTTTTGACAGCGACTGGAATCCTCACCAGGACCTGCAAGCGCAGGACCGAGCCCACC
GCATCGGGCAGCAGAACGAGGTGCGTGTGCTCCGCCTCTGCACCGTCAACAGCGTGGAGGAGAAGATCCT
AGCTGCAGCCAAGTACAAGCTCAACGTGGACCAGAAGGTGATCCAGGCCGGCATGTTCGACCAGAAGTCC
TCCAGCCATGAGCGGCGCGCCTTCCTGCAGGCCATCCTGGAGCACGAGGAGCAGGATGAGGAGGAAGACA
AGGTGCCCGACGACGAGACCGTCAACCAGATGATCGCCCGGCACGAGGAGGAGTTTGATCTGTTCATGCG
CATGGACCTGGACCGCAGGCGCGAGGAGGCCCGCAACCCCAAGCGGAAGCCGCGCCTCATGGAGGAGGAC
GAGCTCCCCTCGTGGATCATCAAGGACGACGCGGAGGTGGAGCGGCTGACCTGTGAGGAGGAGGAGGAGA
AGATGTTCGGCCGTGGCTCCCGCCACCGCAAGGAGGTGGACTACAGCGACTCACTGACGGAGAAGCAGTG
GCTCAAGGCCATCGAGGAGGGCACGCTGGAGGAGATCGAAGAGGAGGTCCGGCAGAAGAAATCATCACGG
AAGCGCAAGCGAGACAGCGACGCCGGCTCCTCCACCCCGACCACCAGCACCCGCAGCCGCGACAAGGACG
ACGAGAGCAAGAAGCAGAAGAAGCGCGGGCGGCCGCCTGCCGAGAAACTCTCCCCTAACCCACCCAACCT
CACCAAGAAGATGAAGAAGATTGTGGATGCCGTGATCAAGTACAAGGACAGCAGCAGTGGACGTCAGCTC
AGCGAGGTCTTCATCCAGCTGCCCTCGCGAAAGGAGCTGCCCGAGTACTACGAGCTCATCCGCAAGCCCG
TGGACTTCAAGAAGATAAAGGAGCGCATTCGCAACCACAAGTACCGCAGCCTCAACGACCTAGAGAAGGA
CGTCATGCTCCTGTGCCAGAACGCACAGACCTTCAACCTGGAGGGCTCCCTGATCTATGAAGACTCCATC
GTCTTGCAGTCGGTCTTCACCAGCGTGCGGCAGAAAATCGAGAAGGAGGATGACAGTGAAGGCGAGGAGA
GTGAGGAGGAGGAAGAGGGCGAGGAGGAAGGCTCCGAATCCGAATCTCGGTCCGTCAAAGTGAAGATCAA
GCTTGGCCGGAAGGAGAAGGCACAGGACCAGCTGAAGGGCGGCCGGCGGCGGCCGAGCCGAGGGTCCCGA
GCCAAGCCGGTCGTGAGTGACGATGACAGTGAGGAGGAACAAGAGGAGGACCGCTCAGGAAGTGGCAGCG
AAGAAGACGACTACAAGGACGACGATGACAAATGAAATTCTGCAGTCGACGGTACCGCGGGCCCGGGATC
CGCCCCTCTCCCTCCCCCCCCCCTAACGTTACTGGCCGAAGCCGCTTGGAATAAGGCCGGTGTGCGTTTG
TCTATATGTTATTTTCCACCATATTGCCGTCTTTTGGCAATGTGAGGGCCCGGAAACCTGGCCCTGTCTT
CTTGACGAGCATTCCTAGGGGTCTTTCCCCTCTCGCCAAAGGAATGCAAGGTCTGTTGAATGTCGTGAAG
GAAGCAGTTCCTCTGGAAGCTTCTTGAAGACAAACAACGTCTGTAGCGACCCTTTGCAGGCAGCGGAACC
CCCCACCTGGCGACAGGTGCCTCTGCGGCCAAAAGCCACGTGTATAAGATACACCTGCAAAGGCGGCACA
ACCCCAGTGCCACGTTGTGAGTTGGATAGTTGTGGAAAGAGTCAAATGGCTCTCCTCAAGCGTATTCAAC
AAGGGGCTGAAGGATGCCCAGAAGGTACCCCATTGTATGGGATCTGATCTGGGGCCTCGGTACACATGCT
TTACATGTGTTTAGTCGAGGTTAAAAAAACGTCTAGGCCCCCCGAACCACGGGGACGTGGTTTTCCTTTG
AAAAACACGATGATAATATGGCCACAACCATGGTGAGCAAGGGCGAGGAGCTGTTCACCGGGGTGGTGCC
CATCCTGGTCGAGCTGGACGGCGACGTAAACGGCCACAAGTTCAGCGTGTCCGGCGAGGGCGAGGGCGAT
GCCACCTACGGCAAGCTGACCCTGAAGTTCATCTGCACCACCGGCAAGCTGCCCGTGCCCTGGCCCACCC
TCGTGACCACCCTGACCTACGGCGTGCAGTGCTTCAGCCGCTACCCCGACCACATGAAGCAGCACGACTT
CTTCAAGTCCGCCATGCCCGAAGGCTACGTCCAGGAGCGCACCATCTTCTTCAAGGACGACGGCAACTAC
AAGACCCGCGCCGAGGTGAAGTTCGAGGGCGACACCCTGGTGAACCGCATCGAGCTGAAGGGCATCGACT
TCAAGGAGGACGGCAACATCCTGGGGCACAAGCTGGAGTACAACTACAACAGCCACAACGTCTATATCAT
GGCCGACAAGCAGAAGAACGGCATCAAGGTGAACTTCAAGATCCGCCACAACATCGAGGACGGCAGCGTG
CAGCTCGCCGACCACTACCAGCAGAACACCCCCATCGGCGACGGCCCCGTGCTGCTGCCCGACAACCACT
ACCTGAGCACCCAGTCCGCCCTGAGCAAAGACCCCAACGAGAAGCGCGATCACATGGTCCTGCTGGAGTT
CGTGACCGCCGCCGGGATCACTCTCGGCATGGACGAGCTGTACAAGTAAAGCGGCCGCAATTCACTCCTC
AGGTGCAGGCTGCCTATCAGAAGGTGGTGGCTGGTGTGGCCAATGCCCTGGCTCACAAATACCACTGAGA
TCTTTTTCCCTCTGCCAAAAATTATGGGGACATCATGAAGCCCCTTGAGCATCTGACTTCTGGCTAATAA
AGGAAATTTATTTTCATTGCAATAGTGTGTTGGAATTTTTTGTGTCTATCACTCGGAAGGACATATGGGA
GGGCAAATCATTTAAAACATCAGAATGAGTATTTGGTTTAGAGTTTGGCAACATATGCCCATATGCTGGC
TGCCATGAACAAAGGTTGGCTATAAAGAGGTCATCAGTATATGAAACAGCCCCCTGCTGTCCATTCCTTA
TTCCATAGAAAAGCCTTGACTTGAGGTTAGATTTTTTTTATATTTTGTTTTGTGTTATTTTTTTCTTTAA
CATCCCTAAAATTTTCCTTACATGTTTTACTAGCCAGATTTTTCCTCCTCTCCTGACTACTCCCAGTCAT
AGCTGTCCCTCTTCTCTTATGGAGATCCCTCGACCTGCACCGTCGAGATAACTTCGTATAATGTATGCTA
TACGAAGTTATGCTAGCCAACAAGCTCGTCATCGCTTTGCAGAAGAGCAGAGAGGATATGCTCATCGTCT
AAAGAACTACCCATTTTATTATATATTAGTCACGATATCTATAACAAGAAAATATATATATAATAAGTTA
TCACGTAAGTAGAACATGAAATAACAATATAATTATCGTATGAGTTAAATCTTAAAAGTCACGTAAAAGA
TAATCATGCGTCATTTTGACTCACGCGGTCGTTATAGTTCAAAATCAGTGACACTTACCGCATTGACAAG
CACGCCTCACGGGAGCTCCAAGCGGCGACTGAGATGTCCTAAATGCACAGCGACGGATTCGCGCTATTTA
GAAAGAGAGAGCAATATTTCAAGAATGCATGCGTCAATTTTACGCAGACTATCTTTCTAGGGTTAAAAAA
GATTTGCGCTTTACTCGACCTAAACTTTAAACACGTCATAGAATCTTCGTTTGACAAAAACCACATTGTG
GCCAAGCTGTGTGACGCGACGCGCGCTAAAGAATGGCAAACCAAGTCGCGCGAGGTACCCAGCTTTTGTT
CCCTTTAGTGAGGGTTAATTCCGAGCTTGGCGTAATCATGGTCATAGCTGTTTCCTGTGTGAAATTGTTA
TCCGCTCACAATTCCACACAACATACGAGCCGGAAGCATAAAGTGTAAAGCCTGGGGTGCCTAATGAGTG
AGCTAACTCACATTAATTGCGTTGCGCTCACTGCCCGCTTTCCAGTCGGGAAACCTGTCGTGCCAGCTGC
ATTAATGAATCGGCCAACGCGCGGGGAGAGGCGGTTTGCGTATTGGGCGCTCTTCCGCTTCCTCGCTCAC
TGACTCGCTGCGCTCGGTCGTTCGGCTGCGGCGAGCGGTATCAGCTCACTCAAAGGCGGTAATACGGTTA
TCCACAGAATCAGGGGATAACGCAGGAAAGAACATGTGAGCAAAAGGCCAGCAAAAGGCCAGGAACCGTA
AAAAGGCCGCGTTGCTGGCGTTTTTCCATAGGCTCCGCCCCCCTGACGAGCATCACAAAAATCGACGCTC
AAGTCAGAGGTGGCGAAACCCGACAGGACTATAAAGATACCAGGCGTTTCCCCCTGGAAGCTCCCTCGTG
CGCTCTCCTGTTCCGACCCTGCCGCTTACCGGATACCTGTCCGCCTTTCTCCCTTCGGGAAGCGTGGCGC
TTTCTCATAGCTCACGCTGTAGGTATCTCAGTTCGGTGTAGGTCGTTCGCTCCAAGCTGGGCTGTGTGCA
CGAACCCCCCGTTCAGCCCGACCGCTGCGCCTTATCCGGTAACTATCGTCTTGAGTCCAACCCGGTAAGA
CACGACTTATCGCCACTGGCAGCAGCCACTGGTAACAGGATTAGCAGAGCGAGGTATGTAGGCGGTGCTA
CAGAGTTCTTGAAGTGGTGGCCTAACTACGGCTACACTAGAAGGACAGTATTTGGTATCTGCGCTCTGCT
GAAGCCAGTTACCTTCGGAAAAAGAGTTGGTAGCTCTTGATCCGGCAAACAAACCACCGCTGGTAGCGGT
GGTTTTTTTGTTTGCAAGCAGCAGATTACGCGCAGAAAAAAAGGATCTCAAGAAGATCCTTTGATCTTTT
CTACGGGGTCTGACGCTCAGTGGAACGAAAACTCACGTTAAGGGATTTTGGTCATGAGATTATCAAAAAG
GATCTTCACCTAGATCCTTTTAAATTAAAAATGAAGTTTTAAATCAATCTAAAGTATATATGAGTAAACT
TGGTCTGACAGTTACCAATGCTTAATCAGTGAGGCACCTATCTCAGCGATCTGTCTATTTCGTTCATCCA
TAGTTGCCTGACTCCCCGTCGTGTAGATAACTACGATACGGGAGGGCTTACCATCTGGCCCCAGTGCTGC
AATGATACCGCGAGACCCACGCTCACCGGCTCCAGATTTATCAGCAATAAACCAGCCAGCCGGAAGGGCC
GAGCGCAGAAGTGGTCCTGCAACTTTATCCGCCTCCATCCAGTCTATTAATTGTTGCCGGGAAGCTAGAG
TAAGTAGTTCGCCAGTTAATAGTTTGCGCAACGTTGTTGCCATTGCTACAGGCATCGTGGTGTCACGCTC
GTCGTTTGGTATGGCTTCATTCAGCTCCGGTTCCCAACGATCAAGGCGAGTTACATGATCCCCCATGTTG
TGCAAAAAAGCGGTTAGCTCCTTCGGTCCTCCGATCGTTGTCAGAAGTAAGTTGGCCGCAGTGTTATCAC
TCATGGTTATGGCAGCACTGCATAATTCTCTTACTGTCATGCCATCCGTAAGATGCTTTTCTGTGACTGG
TGAGTACTCAACCAAGTCATTCTGAGAATAGTGTATGCGGCGACCGAGTTGCTCTTGCCCGGCGTCAATA
CGGGATAATACCGCGCCACATAGCAGAACTTTAAAAGTGCTCATCATTGGAAAACGTTCTTCGGGGCGAA
AACTCTCAAGGATCTTACCGCTGTTGAGATCCAGTTCGATGTAACCCACTCGTGCACCCAACTGATCTTC
AGCATCTTTTACTTTCACCAGCGTTTCTGGGTGAGCAAAAACAGGAAGGCAAAATGCCGCAAAAAAGGGA
ATAAGGGCGACACGGAAATGTTGAATACTCATACTCTTCCTTTTTCAATATTATTGAAGCATTTATCAGG
GTTATTGTCTCATGAGCGGATACATATTTGAATGTATTTAGAAAAATAAACAAATAGGGGTTCCGCGCAC
ATTTCCCCGAAAAGTGCCACCTG
Features (pLannotate 1.2.2; 24 found; start..end, strand, type, name):
      3..458     -  rep_origin     f1 ori (sequence partly withheld): f1 bacteriophage origin of replication; arrow indicates direction of (+) strand synthesis
    466..623     -  CDS            lacZα (fragment): LacZα fragment of β-galactosidase; lacZ fragment
    626..644     +  promoter       T7 promoter: promoter for bacteriophage T7 RNA polymerase
   1117..1150    -  protein_bind   loxP: Cre-mediated recombination occurs in the 8-bp core sequence (GCATACAT). Cre recombinase
   1178..1557    +  enhancer       CMV enhancer: human cytomegalovirus immediate early enhancer
   1559..1836    +  promoter       chicken β-actin promoter: No description available
   1837..2849    +  intron         chimeric intron: chimera between introns from chicken β-actin and rabbit β-globin
   2905..7689    +  CDS            Smarca4: SMCA4_MOUSE - Also known as Baf190a, Brg1, Snf2b, Snf2l4. Experimental evidence at protein level: Swiss-Prot protein existence level 1. Involved in transcriptional activation and repression of select genes by chromatin remodeling (alteration of DNA-nucleosome topology). Component of SWI/SNF chromatin remodeling complexes that carry out key enzymatic activities, changing chromatin structure by altering DNA-histone contacts within a nucleosome in an ATP-dependent manner. Component of the CREST-BRG1 complex, a multiprotein complex that regulates promoter activation by orchestrating the calcium- d
   7750..7769    +  CDS            FLAG (fragment): FLAG® epitope tag, followed by an enterokinase cleavage site
   7774..7809    +  misc_feature   MCS (fragment): multiple cloning site
   7811..8397    +  misc_feature   IRES2: internal ribosome entry site (IRES) of the encephalomyocarditis virus (EMCV)
   8398..9117    +  CDS            EGFP: the original enhanced GFP (Yang et al., 1996) mammalian codon-optimized
   9126..9203    +  CDS            HBB (fragment): HBB_PONPY - Experimental evidence at transcript level: Swiss-Prot protein existence level 2. Involved in oxygen transport from the lung to the various peripheral tissues. From Pongo pygmaeus (Bornean orangutan).
   9274..9325    +  polyA_signal   β-globin poly(A) signal (fragment): rabbit β-globin polyadenylation signal (Gil and Proudfoot, 1987)
   9676..9709    -  protein_bind   loxP: Cre-mediated recombination occurs in the 8-bp core sequence (GCATACAT). Cre recombinase
  10111..10242   +  CDS            FP (fragment): FP25_NPVAC - Experimental evidence at protein level: Swiss-Prot protein existence level 1. From Autographa californica nuclear polyhedrosis virus (AcMNPV).
  10260..10278   -  promoter       T3 promoter: promoter for bacteriophage T3 RNA polymerase
  10321..10343   -  protein_bind   lac operator (fragment): The lac repressor binds to the lac operator to inhibit transcription in E. coli. This inhibition can be relieved by adding lactose or isopropyl-β-D-thiogalactopyranoside (IPTG). lac repressor encoded by lacI
  10347..10377   -  promoter       lac promoter: promoter for the E. coli lac operon
  10392..10413   -  protein_bind   CAP binding site: CAP binding activates transcription in the presence of cAMP. E. coli catabolite activator protein
  10426..10518   -  CDS            lacI (fragment): lac repressor; lacI; The lac repressor binds to the lac operator to inhibit transcription in E. coli. This inhibition can be relieved by adding lactose or isopropyl-β-D-thiogalactopyranoside (IPTG).
  10701..11289   -  rep_origin     ori: high-copy-number ColE1/pMB1/pBR322/pUC origin of replication
  11460..12320   -  CDS            AmpR: β-lactamase; bla; confers resistance to ampicillin, carbenicillin, and related antibiotics
  12321..12425   -  promoter       AmpR promoter: bla
