>Addgene plasmid #153949 | pPB CAG SMARCA4 T910M-IRES-EGFP | addgene full sequence | sequence record 306425 | Addgene NGS Result
AAATTGTAAGCGTTAATATTTTGTTAAAATTCGCGTTAAATTTTTGTTAAATCAGCTCATTTTTTAACCA
ATAGGCCGAAATCGGCAAAATCCCTTATAAATCAAAAGAATAGACCGAGATAGGGT
[37 nt withheld, positions 127-163]
AAAGAACGTGGACTCCAACGTCAAAGG
[49 nt withheld, positions 191-239]
T
[91 nt withheld, positions 241-331]
G
[124 nt withheld, positions 333-456]
CCCATTCGCCATTCAGGCTGCGCAACTGTTGGGAAGGGCGATCGGTGCGGGCCTCTTCGCTATTACGCCA
GCTGGCGAAAGGGGGATGTGCTGCAAGGCGATTAAGTTGGGTAACGCCAGGGTTTTCCCAGTCACGACGT
TGTAAAACGACGGCCAGTGAATTGTAATACGACTCACTATAGGGCGAATTGGAGCTCGGTATTCACGACA
GCAGGCTGAATAATAAAAAAATTAGAAACTATTATTTAACCCTAGAAAGATAATCATATTGTGACGTACG
TTAAAGATAATCATGCGTAAAATTGACGCATGTGTTTTATCGGTCTGTATATCGAGGTTTATTTATTAAT
TTGAATAGATATTAAGTTTTATTATATTTACACTTACATACTAATAATAAATTCAACAAACAATTTATTT
ATGTTTATTTATTTATTAAAAAAAAACAAAAACTCAAAATTTCTTCTATAAAGTAACAAAACTTTTAAAC
ATTCTCTCTTTTACAAAAATAAACTTATTTTGTACTTTAAAAACAGTCATGTTGTATTATAAAATAAGTA
ATTAGCTTAACCTATACATAATAGAAACAAATTATACTTATTAGTCAGTCAGAAACAACTTTGGCACATA
TCAATATTATGCTCTCGTTAATCGCATAACTTCGTATAATGTATGCTATACGAAGTTATAATTCAGATCT
TTCGGCGCGCCGGGTCGACATTGATTATTGACTAGTTATTAATAGTAATCAATTACGGGGTCATTAGTTC
ATAGCCCATATATGGAGTTCCGCGTTACATAACTTACGGTAAATGGCCCGCCTGGCTGACCGCCCAACGA
CCCCCGCCCATTGACGTCAATAATGACGTATGTTCCCATAGTAACGCCAATAGGGACTTTCCATTGACGT
CAATGGGTGGAGTATTTACGGTAAACTGCCCACTTGGCAGTACATCAAGTGTATCATATGCCAAGTACGC
CCCCTATTGACGTCAATGACGGTAAATGGCCCGCCTGGCATTATGCCCAGTACATGACCTTATGGGACTT
TCCTACTTGGCAGTACATCTACGTATTAGTCATCGCTATTACCATGGTCGAGGTGAGCCCCACGTTCTGC
TTCACTCTCCCCATCTCCCCCCCCTCCCCACCCCCAATTTTGTATTTATTTATTTTTTAATTATTTTGTG
CAGCGATGGGGGCGGGGGGGGGGGGGGGGCGCGCGCCAGGCGGGGCGGGGCGGGGCGAGGGGCGGGGCGG
GGCGAGGCGGAGAGGTGCGGCGGCAGCCAATCAGAGCGGCGCGCTCCGAAAGTTTCCTTTTATGGCGAGG
CGGCGGCGGCGGCGGCCCTATAAAAAGCGAAGCGCGCGGCGGGCGGGAGTCGCTGCGCGCTGCCTTCGCC
CCGTGCCCCGCTCCGCCGCCGCCTCGCGCCGCCCGCCCCGGCTCTGACTGACCGCGTTACTCCCACAGGT
GAGCGGGCGGGACGGCCCTTCTCCTCCGGGCTGTAATTAGCGCTTGGTTTAATGACGGCTTGTTTCTTTT
CTGTGGCTGCGTGAAAGCCTTGAGGGGCTCCGGGAGGGCCCTTTGTGCGGGGGGAGCGGCTCGGGGGGTG
CGTGCGTGTGTGTGTGCGTGGGGAGCGCCGCGTGCGGCTCCGCGCTGCCCGGCGGCTGTGAGCGCTGCGG
GCGCGGCGCGGGGCTTTGTGCGCTCCGCAGTGTGCGCGAGGGGAGCGCGGCCGGGGGCGGTGCCCCGCGG
TGCGGGGGGGGCTGCGAGGGGAACAAAGGCTGCGTGCGGGGTGTGTGCGTGGGGGGGTGAGCAGGGGGTG
TGGGCGCGTCGGTCGGGCTGCAACCCCCCCTGCACCCCCCTCCCCGAGTTGCTGAGCACGGCCCGGCTTC
GGGTGCGGGGCTCCGTACGGGGCGTGGCGCGGGGCTCGCCGTGCCGGGCGGGGGGTGGCGGCAGGTGGGG
GTGCCGGGCGGGGCGGGGCCGCCTCGGGCCGGGGAGGGCTCGGGGGAGGGGCGCGGCGGCCCCCGGAGCG
CCGGCGGCTGTCGAGGCGCGGCGAGCCGCAGCCATTGCCTTTTATGGTAATCGTGCGAGAGGGCGCAGGG
ACTTCCTTTGTCCCAAATCTGTGCGGAGCCGAAATCTGGGAGGCGCCGCCGCACCCCCTCTAGCGGGCGC
GGGGCGAAGCGGTGCGGCGCCGGCAGGAAGGAAATGGGCGGGGAGGGCCTTCGTGCGTCGCCGCGCCGCC
GTCCCCTTCTCCCTCTCCAGCCTCGGGGCTGTCCGCGGGGGGACGGCTGCCTTCGGGGGGGACGGGGCAG
GGCGGGGTTCGGCTTCTGGCGTGTGACCGGCGGCTCTAGAGCCTCTGCTAACCATGTTCATGCCTTCTTC
TTTTTCCTACAGCTCCTGGGCAACGTGCTGGTTATTGTGCTGTCTCATCATTTTGGCAAAGAATTGCATG
TCCACTCCAGACCCACCCCTGGGCGGAACTCCTCGGCCAGGTCCTTCCCCGGGCCCTGGCCCTTCCCCTG
GAGCCATGCTGGGCCCTAGCCCGGGTCCCTCGCCGGGCTCCGCCCACAGCATGATGGGGCCCAGCCCAGG
GCCGCCCTCAGCAGGACACCCCATCCCCACCCAGGGGCCTGGAGGGTACCCTCAGGACAACATGCACCAG
ATGCACAAGCCCATGGAGTCCATGCATGAGAAGGGCATGTCGGACGACCCGCGCTACAACCAGATGAAAG
GAATGGGGATGCGGTCAGGGGGCCATGCTGGGATGGGGCCCCCGCCCAGCCCCATGGACCAGCACTCCCA
AGGTTACCCCTCGCCCCTGGGTGGCTCTGAGCATGCCTCTAGTCCAGTTCCAGCCAGTGGCCCGTCTTCG
GGGCCCCAGATGTCTTCCGGGCCAGGAGGTGCCCCGCTGGATGGTGCTGACCCCCAGGCCTTGGGGCAGC
AGAACCGGGGCCCAACCCCATTTAACCAGAACCAGCTGCACCAGCTCAGAGCTCAGATCATGGCCTACAA
GATGCTGGCCAGGGGGCAGCCCCTCCCCGACCACCTGCAGATGGCGGTGCAGGGCAAGCGGCCGATGCCC
GGGATGCAGCAGCAGATGCCAACGCTACCTCCACCCTCGGTGTCCGCAACAGGACCCGGCCCTGGCCCTG
GCCCTGGCCCCGGCCCGGGTCCCGGCCCGGCACCTCCAAATTACAGCAGGCCTCATGGTATGGGAGGGCC
CAACATGCCTCCCCCAGGACCCTCGGGCGTGCCCCCCGGGATGCCAGGCCAGCCTCCTGGAGGGCCTCCC
AAGCCCTGGCCTGAAGGACCCATGGCGAATGCTGCTGCCCCCACGAGCACCCCTCAGAAGCTGATTCCCC
CGCAGCCAACGGGCCGCCCTTCCCCCGCGCCCCCTGCCGTCCCACCCGCCGCCTCGCCCGTGATGCCACC
GCAGACCCAGTCCCCCGGGCAGCCGGCCCAGCCCGCGCCCATGGTGCCACTGCACCAGAAGCAGAGCCGC
ATCACCCCCATCCAGAAGCCGCGGGGCCTCGACCCTGTGGAGATCCTGCAGGAGCGCGAGTACAGGCTGC
AGGCTCGCATCGCACACCGAATTCAGGAACTTGAAAACCTTCCCGGGTCCCTGGCCGGGGATTTGCGAAC
CAAAGCGACCATTGAGCTCAAGGCCCTCAGGCTGCTGAACTTCCAGAGGCAGCTGCGCCAGGAGGTGGTG
GTGTGCATGCGGAGGGACACAGCGCTGGAGACAGCCCTCAATGCTAAGGCCTACAAGCGCAGCAAGCGCC
AGTCCCTGCGCGAGGCCCGCATCACTGAGAAGCTGGAGAAGCAGCAGAAGATCGAGCAGGAGCGCAAGCG
CCGGCAGAAGCACCAGGAATACCTCAATAGCATTCTCCAGCATGCCAAGGATTTCAAGGAATATCACAGA
TCCGTCACAGGCAAAATCCAGAAGCTGACCAAGGCAGTGGCCACGTACCATGCCAACACGGAGCGGGAGC
AGAAGAAAGAGAACGAGCGGATCGAGAAGGAGCGCATGCGGAGGCTCATGGCTGAAGATGAGGAGGGGTA
CCGCAAGCTCATCGACCAGAAGAAGGACAAGCGCCTGGCCTACCTCTTGCAGCAGACAGACGAGTACGTG
GCTAACCTCACGGAGCTGGTGCGGCAGCACAAGGCTGCCCAGGTCGCCAAGGAGAAAAAGAAGAAAAAGA
AAAAGAAGAAGGCAGAAAATGCAGAAGGACAGACGCCTGCCATTGGGCCGGATGGCGAGCCTCTGGACGA
GACCAGCCAGATGAGCGACCTCCCGGTGAAGGTGATCCACGTGGAGAGTGGGAAGATCCTCACAGGCACA
GATGCCCCCAAAGCCGGGCAGCTGGAGGCCTGGCTCGAGATGAACCCGGGGTATGAAGTAGCTCCGAGGT
CTGATAGTGAAGAAAGTGGCTCAGAAGAAGAGGAAGAGGAGGAGGAGGAAGAGCAGCCGCAGGCAGCACA
GCCTCCCACCCTGCCCGTGGAGGAGAAGAAGAAGATTCCAGATCCAGACAGCGATGACGTCTCTGAGGTG
GACGCGCGGCACATCATTGAGAATGCCAAGCAAGATGTCGATGATGAATATGGCGTGTCCCAGGCCCTTG
CACGTGGCCTGCAGTCCTACTATGCCGTGGCCCATGCTGTCACTGAGAGAGTGGACAAGCAGTCAGCGCT
TATGGTCAATGGTGTCCTCAAACAGTACCAGATCAAAGGTTTGGAGTGGCTGGTGTCCCTGTACAACAAC
AACCTGAACGGCATCCTGGCCGACGAGATGGGCCTGGGGAAGACCATCCAGACCATCGCGCTCATCACGT
ACCTCATGGAGCACAAACGCATCAATGGGCCCTTCCTCATCATCGTGCCTCTCTCAACGCTGTCCAACTG
GGCGTACGAGTTTGACAAGTGGGCCCCCTCCGTGGTGAAGGTGTCTTACAAGGGATCCCCAGCAGCAAGA
CGGGCCTTTGTCCCCCAGCTCCGGAGTGGGAAGTTCAACGTCTTGCTGACGACGTACGAGTACATCATCA
AAGACAAGCACATCCTCGCCAAGATCCGTTGGAAGTACATGATTGTGGACGAAGGTCACCGCATGAAGAA
CCACCACTGCAAGCTGACGCAGGTGCTCAACACGCACTATGTGGCACCCCGCCGCCTGCTGCTGATGGGC
ACACCGCTGCAGAACAAGCTTCCCGAGCTCTGGGCGCTGCTCAACTTCCTGCTGCCCACCATCTTCAAGA
GCTGCAGCACCTTCGAGCAGTGGTTTAACGCACCCTTTGCCATGACCGGGGAAAAGGTGGACCTGAATGA
GGAGGAAACCATTCTCATCATCCGGCGTCTCCACAAAGTGCTGCGGCCCTTCTTGCTCCGACGACTCAAG
AAGGAAGTCGAGGCCCAGTTGCCCGAAAAGGTGGAGTACGTCATCAAGTGCGACATGTCTGCGCTGCAGC
GAGTGCTCTACCGCCACATGCAGGCCAAGGGCGTGCTGCTGACTGATGGCTCCGAGAAGGACAAGAAGGG
CAAAGGCGGCACCAAGACCCTGATGAACACCATCATGCAGCTGCGGAAGATCTGCAACCACCCCTACATG
TTCCAGCACATCGAGGAGTCCTTTTCCGAGCACTTGGGGTTCACTGGCGGCATTGTCCAAGGGCTGGACC
TGTACCGAGCCTCGGGTAAATTTGAGCTTCTTGATAGAATTCTTCCCAAACTCCGAGCAACCAACCACAA
AGTGCTGCTGTTCTGCCAAATGACCTCCCTCATGACCATCATGGAAGATTACTTTGCGTATCGCGGCTTT
AAATACCTCAGGCTTGATGGAACCACGAAGGCGGAGGACCGGGGCATGCTGCTGAAAACCTTCAACGAGC
CCGGCTCTGAGTACTTCATCTTCCTGCTCAGCACCCGGGCTGGGGGGCTCGGCCTGAACCTCCAGTCGGC
AGACACTGTGATCATTTTTGACAGCGACTGGAATCCTCACCAGGACCTGCAAGCGCAGGACCGAGCCCAC
CGCATCGGGCAGCAGAACGAGGTGCGTGTGCTCCGCCTCTGCACCGTCAACAGCGTGGAGGAGAAGATCC
TAGCTGCAGCCAAGTACAAGCTCAACGTGGACCAGAAGGTGATCCAGGCCGGCATGTTCGACCAGAAGTC
CTCCAGCCATGAGCGGCGCGCCTTCCTGCAGGCCATCCTGGAGCACGAGGAGCAGGATGAGGAGGAAGAC
AAGGTGCCCGACGACGAGACCGTCAACCAGATGATCGCCCGGCACGAGGAGGAGTTTGATCTGTTCATGC
GCATGGACCTGGACCGCAGGCGCGAGGAGGCCCGCAACCCCAAGCGGAAGCCGCGCCTCATGGAGGAGGA
CGAGCTCCCCTCGTGGATCATCAAGGACGACGCGGAGGTGGAGCGGCTGACCTGTGAGGAGGAGGAGGAG
AAGATGTTCGGCCGTGGCTCCCGCCACCGCAAGGAGGTGGACTACAGCGACTCACTGACGGAGAAGCAGT
GGCTCAAGGCCATCGAGGAGGGCACGCTGGAGGAGATCGAAGAGGAGGTCCGGCAGAAGAAATCATCACG
GAAGCGCAAGCGAGACAGCGACGCCGGCTCCTCCACCCCGACCACCAGCACCCGCAGCCGCGACAAGGAC
GACGAGAGCAAGAAGCAGAAGAAGCGCGGGCGGCCGCCTGCCGAGAAACTCTCCCCTAACCCACCCAACC
TCACCAAGAAGATGAAGAAGATTGTGGATGCCGTGATCAAGTACAAGGACAGCAGCAGTGGACGTCAGCT
CAGCGAGGTCTTCATCCAGCTGCCCTCGCGAAAGGAGCTGCCCGAGTACTACGAGCTCATCCGCAAGCCC
GTGGACTTCAAGAAGATAAAGGAGCGCATTCGCAACCACAAGTACCGCAGCCTCAACGACCTAGAGAAGG
ACGTCATGCTCCTGTGCCAGAACGCACAGACCTTCAACCTGGAGGGCTCCCTGATCTATGAAGACTCCAT
CGTCTTGCAGTCGGTCTTCACCAGCGTGCGGCAGAAAATCGAGAAGGAGGATGACAGTGAAGGCGAGGAG
AGTGAGGAGGAGGAAGAGGGCGAGGAGGAAGGCTCCGAATCCGAATCTCGGTCCGTCAAAGTGAAGATCA
AGCTTGGCCGGAAGGAGAAGGCACAGGACCAGCTGAAGGGCGGCCGGCGGCGGCCGAGCCGAGGGTCCCG
AGCCAAGCCGGTCGTGAGTGACGATGACAGTGAGGAGGAACAAGAGGAGGACCGCTCAGGAAGTGGCAGC
GAAGAAGACGACTACAAGGACGACGATGACAAATGAAATTCTGCAGTCGACGGTACCGCGGGCCCGGGAT
CCGCCCCTCTCCCTCCCCCCCCCCTAACGTTACTGGCCGAAGCCGCTTGGAATAAGGCCGGTGTGCGTTT
GTCTATATGTTATTTTCCACCATATTGCCGTCTTTTGGCAATGTGAGGGCCCGGAAACCTGGCCCTGTCT
TCTTGACGAGCATTCCTAGGGGTCTTTCCCCTCTCGCCAAAGGAATGCAAGGTCTGTTGAATGTCGTGAA
GGAAGCAGTTCCTCTGGAAGCTTCTTGAAGACAAACAACGTCTGTAGCGACCCTTTGCAGGCAGCGGAAC
CCCCCACCTGGCGACAGGTGCCTCTGCGGCCAAAAGCCACGTGTATAAGATACACCTGCAAAGGCGGCAC
AACCCCAGTGCCACGTTGTGAGTTGGATAGTTGTGGAAAGAGTCAAATGGCTCTCCTCAAGCGTATTCAA
CAAGGGGCTGAAGGATGCCCAGAAGGTACCCCATTGTATGGGATCTGATCTGGGGCCTCGGTACACATGC
TTTACATGTGTTTAGTCGAGGTTAAAAAAACGTCTAGGCCCCCCGAACCACGGGGACGTGGTTTTCCTTT
GAAAAACACGATGATAATATGGCCACAACCATGGTGAGCAAGGGCGAGGAGCTGTTCACCGGGGTGGTGC
CCATCCTGGTCGAGCTGGACGGCGACGTAAACGGCCACAAGTTCAGCGTGTCCGGCGAGGGCGAGGGCGA
TGCCACCTACGGCAAGCTGACCCTGAAGTTCATCTGCACCACCGGCAAGCTGCCCGTGCCCTGGCCCACC
CTCGTGACCACCCTGACCTACGGCGTGCAGTGCTTCAGCCGCTACCCCGACCACATGAAGCAGCACGACT
TCTTCAAGTCCGCCATGCCCGAAGGCTACGTCCAGGAGCGCACCATCTTCTTCAAGGACGACGGCAACTA
CAAGACCCGCGCCGAGGTGAAGTTCGAGGGCGACACCCTGGTGAACCGCATCGAGCTGAAGGGCATCGAC
TTCAAGGAGGACGGCAACATCCTGGGGCACAAGCTGGAGTACAACTACAACAGCCACAACGTCTATATCA
TGGCCGACAAGCAGAAGAACGGCATCAAGGTGAACTTCAAGATCCGCCACAACATCGAGGACGGCAGCGT
GCAGCTCGCCGACCACTACCAGCAGAACACCCCCATCGGCGACGGCCCCGTGCTGCTGCCCGACAACCAC
TACCTGAGCACCCAGTCCGCCCTGAGCAAAGACCCCAACGAGAAGCGCGATCACATGGTCCTGCTGGAGT
TCGTGACCGCCGCCGGGATCACTCTCGGCATGGACGAGCTGTACAAGTAAAGCGGCCGCAATTCACTCCT
CAGGTGCAGGCTGCCTATCAGAAGGTGGTGGCTGGTGTGGCCAATGCCCTGGCTCACAAATACCACTGAG
ATCTTTTTCCCTCTGCCAAAAATTATGGGGACATCATGAAGCCCCTTGAGCATCTGACTTCTGGCTAATA
AAGGAAATTTATTTTCATTGCAATAGTGTGTTGGAATTTTTTGTGTCTCTCACTCGGAAGGACATATGGG
AGGGCAAATCATTTAAAACATCAGAATGAGTATTTGGTTTAGAGTTTGGCAACATATGCCCATATGCTGG
CTGCCATGAACAAAGGTTGGCTATAAAGAGGTCATCAGTATATGAAACAGCCCCCTGCTGTCCATTCCTT
ATTCCATAGAAAAGCCTTGACTTGAGGTTAGATTTTTTTTATATTTTGTTTTGTGTTATTTTTTTCTTTA
ACATCCCTAAAATTTTCCTTACATGTTTTACTAGCCAGATTTTTCCTCCTCTCCTGACTACTCCCAGTCA
TAGCTGTCCCTCTTCTCTTATGGAGATCCCTCGACCTGCACCGTCGAGATAACTTCGTATAATGTATGCT
ATACGAAGTTATGCTAGCCAACAAGCTCGTCATCGCTTTGCAGAAGAGCAGAGAGGATATGCTCATCGTC
TAAAGAACTACCCATTTTATTATATATTAGTCACGATATCTATAACAAGAAAATATATATATAATAAGTT
ATCACGTAAGTAGAACATGAAATAACAATATAATTATCGTATGAGTTAAATCTTAAAAGTCACGTAAAAG
ATAATCATGCGTCATTTTGACTCACGCGGTCGTTATAGTTCAAAATCAGTGACACTTACCGCATTGACAA
GCACGCCTCACGGGAGCTCCAAGCGGCGACTGAGATGTCCTAAATGCACAGCGACGGATTCGCGCTATTT
AGAAAGAGAGAGCAATATTTCAAGAATGCATGCGTCAATTTTACGCAGACTATCTTTCTAGGGTTAAAAA
AGATTTGCGCTTTACTCGACCTAAACTTTAAACACGTCATAGAATCTTCGTTTGACAAAAACCACATTGT
GGCCAAGCTGTGTGACGCGACGCGCGCTAAAGAATGGCAAACCAAGTCGCGCGAGGTACCAGCTTTTGTT
CCCTTTAGTGAGGGTTAATTTCGAGCTTGGCGTAATCATGGTCATAGCTGTTTCCTGTGTGAAATTGTTA
TCCGCTCACAATTCCACACAACATACGAGCCGGAAGCATAAAGTGTAAAGCCTGGGGTGCCTAATGAGTG
AGCTAACTCACATTAATTGCGTTGCGCTCACTGCCCGCTTTCCAGTCGGGAAACCTGTCGTGCCAGCTGC
ATTAATGAATCGGCCAACGCGCGGGGAGAGGCGGTTTGCGTATTGGGCGCTCTTCCGCTTCCTCGCTCAC
TGACTCGCTGCGCTCGGTCGTTCGGCTGCGGCGAGCGGTATCAGCTCACTCAAAGGCGGTAATACGGTTA
TCCACAGAATCAGGGGATAACGCAGGAAAGAACATGTGAGCAAAAGGCCAGCAAAAGGCCAGGAACCGTA
AAAAGGCCGCGTTGCTGGCGTTTTTCCATAGGCTCCGCCCCCCTGACGAGCATCACAAAAATCGACGCTC
AAGTCAGAGGTGGCGAAACCCGACAGGACTATAAAGATACCAGGCGTTTCCCCCTGGAAGCTCCCTCGTG
CGCTCTCCTGTTCCGACCCTGCCGCTTACCGGATACCTGTCCGCCTTTCTCCCTTCGGGAAGCGTGGCGC
TTTCTCATAGCTCACGCTGTAGGTATCTCAGTTCGGTGTAGGTCGTTCGCTCCAAGCTGGGCTGTGTGCA
CGAACCCCCCGTTCAGCCCGACCGCTGCGCCTTATCCGGTAACTATCGTCTTGAGTCCAACCCGGTAAGA
CACGACTTATCGCCACTGGCAGCAGCCACTGGTAACAGGATTAGCAGAGCGAGGTATGTAGGCGGTGCTA
CAGAGTTCTTGAAGTGGTGGCCTAACTACGGCTACACTAGAAGAACAGTATTTGGTATCTGCGCTCTGCT
GAAGCCAGTTACCTTCGGAAAAAGAGTTGGTAGCTCTTGATCCGGCAAACAAACCACCGCTGGTAGCGGT
GGTTTTTTTGTTTGCAAGCAGCAGATTACGCGCAGAAAAAAAGGATCTCAAGAAGATCCTTTGATCTTTT
CTACGGGGTCTGACGCTCAGTGGAACGAAAACTCACGTTAAGGGATTTTGGTCATGAGATTATCAAAAAG
GATCTTCACCTAGATCCTTTTAAATTAAAAATGAAGTTTTAAATCAATCTAAAGTATATATGAGTAAACT
TGGTCTGACAGTTACCAATGCTTAATCAGTGAGGCACCTATCTCAGCGATCTGTCTATTTCGTTCATCCA
TAGTTGCCTGACTCCCCGTCGTGTAGATAACTACGATACGGGAGGGCTTACCATCTGGCCCCAGTGCTGC
AATGATACCGCGAGACCCACGCTCACCGGCTCCAGATTTATCAGCAATAAACCAGCCAGCCGGAAGGGCC
GAGCGCAGAAGTGGTCCTGCAACTTTATCCGCCTCCATCCAGTCTATTAATTGTTGCCGGGAAGCTAGAG
TAAGTAGTTCGCCAGTTAATAGTTTGCGCAACGTTGTTGCCATTGCTACAGGCATCGTGGTGTCACGCTC
GTCGTTTGGTATGGCTTCATTCAGCTCCGGTTCCCAACGATCAAGGCGAGTTACATGATCCCCCATGTTG
TGCAAAAAAGCGGTTAGCTCCTTCGGTCCTCCGATCGTTGTCAGAAGTAAGTTGGCCGCAGTGTTATCAC
TCATGGTTATGGCAGCACTGCATAATTCTCTTACTGTCATGCCATCCGTAAGATGCTTTTCTGTGACTGG
TGAGTACTCAACCAAGTCATTCTGAGAATAGTGTATGCGGCGACCGAGTTGCTCTTGCCCGGCGTCAATA
CGGGATAATACCGCGCCACATAGCAGAACTTTAAAAGTGCTCATCATTGGAAAACGTTCTTCGGGGCGAA
AACTCTCAAGGATCTTACCGCTGTTGAGATCCAGTTCGATGTAACCCACTCGTGCACCCAACTGATCTTC
AGCATCTTTTACTTTCACCAGCGTTTCTGGGTGAGCAAAAACAGGAAGGCAAAATGCCGCAAAAAAGGGA
ATAAGGGCGACACGGAAATGTTGAATACTCATACTCTTCCTTTTTCAATATTATTGAAGCATTTATCAGG
GTTATTGTCTCATGAGCGGATACATATTTGAATGTATTTAGAAAAATAAACAAATAGGGGTTCCGCGCAC
ATTTCCCCGAAAAGTGCCACCT
Features (pLannotate 1.2.2; 24 found; start..end, strand, type, name):
     28..456     -  rep_origin     f1 ori (sequence partly withheld): f1 bacteriophage origin of replication; arrow indicates direction of (+) strand synthesis
    461..618     -  CDS            lacZα (fragment): LacZα fragment of β-galactosidase; lacZ fragment
    621..639     +  promoter       T7 promoter: promoter for bacteriophage T7 RNA polymerase
   1112..1145    -  protein_bind   loxP: Cre-mediated recombination occurs in the 8-bp core sequence (GCATACAT). Cre recombinase
   1173..1552    +  enhancer       CMV enhancer: human cytomegalovirus immediate early enhancer
   1554..1831    +  promoter       chicken β-actin promoter: No description available
   1832..2848    +  intron         chimeric intron: chimera between introns from chicken β-actin and rabbit β-globin
   2904..7688    +  CDS            Smarca4: SMCA4_MOUSE - Also known as Baf190a, Brg1, Snf2b, Snf2l4. Experimental evidence at protein level: Swiss-Prot protein existence level 1. Involved in transcriptional activation and repression of select genes by chromatin remodeling (alteration of DNA-nucleosome topology). Component of SWI/SNF chromatin remodeling complexes that carry out key enzymatic activities, changing chromatin structure by altering DNA-histone contacts within a nucleosome in an ATP-dependent manner. Component of the CREST-BRG1 complex, a multiprotein complex that regulates promoter activation by orchestrating the calcium- d
   7749..7768    +  CDS            FLAG (fragment): FLAG® epitope tag, followed by an enterokinase cleavage site
   7773..7808    +  misc_feature   MCS (fragment): multiple cloning site
   7810..8396    +  misc_feature   IRES2: internal ribosome entry site (IRES) of the encephalomyocarditis virus (EMCV)
   8397..9116    +  CDS            EGFP: the original enhanced GFP (Yang et al., 1996) mammalian codon-optimized
   9125..9202    +  CDS            HBB (fragment): HBB_PONPY - Experimental evidence at transcript level: Swiss-Prot protein existence level 2. Involved in oxygen transport from the lung to the various peripheral tissues. From Pongo pygmaeus (Bornean orangutan).
   9273..9328    +  polyA_signal   β-globin poly(A) signal: rabbit β-globin polyadenylation signal (Gil and Proudfoot, 1987)
   9675..9708    -  protein_bind   loxP: Cre-mediated recombination occurs in the 8-bp core sequence (GCATACAT). Cre recombinase
  10110..10241   +  CDS            FP (fragment): FP25_NPVAC - Experimental evidence at protein level: Swiss-Prot protein existence level 1. From Autographa californica nuclear polyhedrosis virus (AcMNPV).
  10258..10276   -  promoter       T3 promoter: promoter for bacteriophage T3 RNA polymerase
  10319..10341   -  protein_bind   lac operator (fragment): The lac repressor binds to the lac operator to inhibit transcription in E. coli. This inhibition can be relieved by adding lactose or isopropyl-β-D-thiogalactopyranoside (IPTG). lac repressor encoded by lacI
  10345..10375   -  promoter       lac promoter: promoter for the E. coli lac operon
  10390..10411   -  protein_bind   CAP binding site: CAP binding activates transcription in the presence of cAMP. E. coli catabolite activator protein
  10424..10516   -  CDS            lacI (fragment): lac repressor; lacI; The lac repressor binds to the lac operator to inhibit transcription in E. coli. This inhibition can be relieved by adding lactose or isopropyl-β-D-thiogalactopyranoside (IPTG).
  10699..11287   -  rep_origin     ori: high-copy-number ColE1/pMB1/pBR322/pUC origin of replication
  11458..12318   -  CDS            AmpR: β-lactamase; bla; confers resistance to ampicillin, carbenicillin, and related antibiotics
  12319..12423   -  promoter       AmpR promoter: bla
