[The description below was written by a language model from this plasmid's Addgene catalogue record and pLannotate feature annotations shown in this document.]
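Description:
pPB CAG SMARCA4 T910M-IRES-EGFP is a piggyBac transposon plasmid of about 12.4 kb for stable expression in mammalian cells. It is built on a pBluescript-like bacterial backbone. The backbone carries a high-copy ColE1/pUC origin, an ampicillin resistance gene with its own promoter, an f1 origin, and remnants of the lacZα/lac promoter region flanked by T7 and T3 promoters. The annotation software did not label the piggyBac terminal repeats. However, the unannotated stretches on either side of the cassette, together with a baculovirus FP25 gene fragment typical of piggyBac-flanking sequence, are consistent with the catalogue description of a transposon vector. When a piggyBac transposase is supplied in trans, the region between the transposon ends is expected to integrate into the host genome.

The payload is a single bicistronic unit driven by the CAG promoter, which consists of the CMV enhancer, the chicken β-actin promoter and a chimeric intron. The first cistron is human SMARCA4 (BRG1), the ATPase subunit of SWI/SNF chromatin-remodelling complexes. It carries the T910M substitution and a C-terminal FLAG tag. The automated annotation matched this reading frame to the mouse orthologue, but the catalogue lists the insert as human. An EMCV IRES then allows translation of EGFP from the same transcript, so fluorescence marks the cells expressing the mutant protein. The transcript ends at a rabbit β-globin polyadenylation signal. Two loxP sites in the same orientation bracket the whole expression cassette, so Cre recombinase could in principle excise it. The depositor and sequencing-derived records show essentially identical features. The associated publication concerns modelling medulloblastoma in vivo and in human cerebellar organoids, which points to use in testing this mutation's role in tumour formation.
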