Addgene plasmid #153949: pPB CAG SMARCA4 T910M-IRES-EGFP
Purpose: piggyBac transposon vector with CAG promoter expressing T910M mutant SMARCA4 (FLAG-tagged) and EGFP
Depositing lab: Luca Tiberi. Depositing organization: Universita degli Studi di Trento. Publication: Modeling medulloblastoma in vivo and with human cerebellar organoids. Ballabio C, Anderle M, Gianesello M, Lago C, Miele E, Cardano M, Aiello G, Piazza S, Caron D, Gianno F, Ciolfi A, Pedace L, Mastronuzzi A, Tartaglia M, Locatelli F, Ferretti E, Giangaspero F, Tiberi L. Nat Commun. 2020 Jan 29;11(1):583. doi: 10.1038/s41467-019-13989-3. PubMed 31996670.
Backbone
  Vector backbone: PiggyBac transposon
  Backbone size w/o insert (bp): 7582
  Vector type: Mammalian Expression
Growth in bacteria
  Bacterial resistance: Ampicillin, 100 μg/mL
  Growth temperature: 37°C
  Growth strain: DH5alpha
  Copy number: High Copy
Gene/Insert
  Gene/Insert name: SMARCA4
  Species: H. sapiens (human)
  Insert size (bp): 4869
  Mutation: T910M
  Entrez Gene: SMARCA4 (a.k.a. BAF190, BAF190A, BRG1, CSS4, MRD16, OTSC12, RTPS2, SNF2, SNF2-beta, SNF2L4, SNF2LB, SWI2, hSNF2b)
  Promoter: CAG
  Tag / fusion protein: FLAG (C terminal on insert)
  Cloning method: Gibson Cloning
Terms and licenses: Academic/Nonprofit Terms; Industry Terms: Not Available to Industry
How to cite: pPB CAG SMARCA4 T910M-IRES-EGFP was a gift from Luca Tiberi (Addgene plasmid # 153949 ; http://n2t.net/addgene:153949 ; RRID:Addgene_153949)
